Addgene plasmid #191790: pFA6a-HISMX6-pSPO11
Purpose: Yeast gene induction with meiotic promoter
Depositing lab: Dean Dawson. Depositing organization: Oklahoma Medical Research Foundation.
Backbone
  Vector backbone: pFA6a
  Backbone size w/o insert (bp): 2448
  Total vector size (bp): 4106
  Vector type: Yeast genomic targeting
  Selectable markers: HIS3
Growth in bacteria
  Bacterial resistance: Ampicillin, 100 μg/mL
  Growth temperature: 37°C
  Growth strain: DH5alpha
  Copy number: Unknown
Gene/Insert
  Gene/Insert name: HIS3 pSPO11
  Species: S. cerevisiae (budding yeast)
  Insert size (bp): 1658
  Cloning method: Unknown
  Sequencing primers: 5′ SP6; 3′ T7
Terms and licenses: Academic/Nonprofit Terms; Industry Terms: Not Available to Industry
How to cite: pFA6a-HISMX6-pSPO11 was a gift from Dean Dawson (Addgene plasmid # 191790 ; http://n2t.net/addgene:191790 ; RRID:Addgene_191790)
