[The description below was written by a language model from this plasmid's Addgene catalogue record and pLannotate feature annotations shown in this document.]
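Description:
pFA6a-HISMX6-pSPO11 is a 4.1 kb yeast genomic targeting plasmid built on the pFA6a backbone, a family of template vectors generally used to generate PCR cassettes that integrate into the Saccharomyces cerevisiae genome by homologous recombination. It carries no annotated yeast replication origin, consistent with use as an integration template rather than an episome. In E. coli it is propagated through a high-copy ColE1/pUC-type origin and selected with ampicillin via the bla (AmpR) gene and its promoter. Short remnants of bom, rop and lacI are backbone vestiges with no functional role, and SP6 and T7 promoters flank the insert region, serving as sequencing primer sites.

The roughly 1.66 kb insert combines a histidine prototrophy marker with the SPO11 promoter. The marker is arranged in the MX format: a HIS3-type coding sequence placed between the Ashbya gossypii TEF promoter and TEF terminator, allowing selection of integrants in his3 yeast strains. The automated annotation matches this coding sequence to a S. cerevisiae histidine biosynthesis protein. The SPO11 promoter itself was not picked up by the annotation, so its exact position is not recorded. It presumably lies in the unannotated stretch between the TEF promoter and the SP6 end of the insert, though the record does not confirm this.

The stated purpose is yeast gene induction with a meiotic promoter. SPO11 is expressed specifically in early meiosis, so integrating the marker-promoter cassette immediately upstream of a chosen open reading frame would replace its native promoter and restrict expression to meiotic cells. This is useful for meiosis-specific expression of a gene of interest.
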