Features (pLannotate 1.2.2; 11 found; start..end, strand, type, name):
      5..23      -  promoter       SP6 promoter: promoter for bacteriophage SP6 RNA polymerase
     86..137     -  misc_feature   bom (fragment): basis of mobility region from pBR322
    239..274     -  CDS            rop (fragment): Rop protein, which maintains plasmids at low copy number; rop
    369..473     +  promoter       AmpR promoter: bla
    474..1334    +  CDS            AmpR: β-lactamase; bla; confers resistance to ampicillin, carbenicillin, and related antibiotics
   1505..2093    +  rep_origin     ori: high-copy-number ColE1/pMB1/pBR322/pUC origin of replication
   2276..2329    +  CDS            lacI (fragment): lac repressor; lacI; The lac repressor binds to the lac operator to inhibit transcription in E. coli. This inhibition can be relieved by adding lactose or isopropyl-β-D-thiogalactopyranoside (IPTG).
   2351..2369    +  promoter       T7 promoter: promoter for bacteriophage T7 RNA polymerase
   2474..2671    -  terminator     TEF terminator: Ashbya gossypii TEF terminator
   2678..3331    -  CDS            HIS3: HIS7_YEAST - Experimental evidence at protein level: Swiss-Prot protein existence level 1. From Saccharomyces cerevisiae (strain ATCC 204508 / S288c) (Baker's yeast).
   3374..3717    -  promoter       TEF promoter: Ashbya gossypii TEF promoter
>Addgene plasmid #191790 | pFA6a-HISMX6-pSPO11 | addgene full sequence | sequence record 377874 | Addgene NGS Result
GCGTTCTATAGTGTCACCTAAATCGTATGTGTATGATACATAAGGTTATGTATTAATTGTAGCCGCGTTC
TAACGACAATATGTCCATATGGTGCACTCTCAGTACAATCTGCTCTGATGCCGCATAGTTAAGCCAGCCC
CGACACCCGCCAACACCCGCTGACGCGCCCTGACGGGCTTGTCTGCTCCCGGCATCCGCTTACAGACAAG
CTGTGACCGTCTCCGGGAGCTGCATGTGTCAGAGGTTTTCACCGTCATCACCGAAACGCGCGAGACGAAA
GGGCCTCGTGATACGCCTATTTTTATAGGTTAATGTCATGATAATAATGGTTTCTTAGACGTCAGGTGGC
ACTTTTCGGGGAAATGTGCGCGGAACCCCTATTTGTTTATTTTTCTAAATACATTCAAATATGTATCCGC
TCATGAGACAATAACCCTGATAAATGCTTCAATAATATTGAAAAAGGAAGAGTATGAGTATTCAACATTT
CCGTGTCGCCCTTATTCCCTTTTTTGCGGCATTTTGCCTTCCTGTTTTTGCTCACCCAGAAACGCTGGTG
AAAGTAAAAGATGCTGAAGATCAGTTGGGTGCACGAGTGGGTTACATCGAACTGGATCTCAACAGCGGTA
AGATCCTTGAGAGTTTTCGCCCCGAAGAACGTTTTCCAATGATGAGCACTTTTAAAGTTCTGCTATGTGG
CGCGGTATTATCCCGTATTGACGCCGGGCAAGAGCAACTCGGTCGCCGCATACACTATTCTCAGAATGAC
TTGGTTGAGTACTCACCAGTCACAGAAAAGCATCTTACGGATGGCATGACAGTAAGAGAATTATGCAGTG
CTGCCATAACCATGAGTGATAACACTGCGGCCAACTTACTTCTGACAACGATCGGAGGACCGAAGGAGCT
AACCGCTTTTTTGCACAACATGGGGGATCATGTAACTCGCCTTGATCGTTGGGAACCGGAGCTGAATGAA
GCCATACCAAACGACGAGCGTGACACCACGATGCCTGTAGCAATGGCAACAACGTTGCGCAAACTATTAA
CTGGCGAACTACTTACTCTAGCTTCCCGGCAACAATTAATAGACTGGATGGAGGCGGATAAAGTTGCAGG
ACCACTTCTGCGCTCGGCCCTTCCGGCTGGCTGGTTTATTGCTGATAAATCTGGAGCCGGTGAGCGTGGG
TCTCGCGGTATCATTGCAGCACTGGGGCCAGATGGTAAGCCCTCCCGTATCGTAGTTATCTACACGACGG
GGAGTCAGGCAACTATGGATGAACGAAATAGACAGATCGCTGAGATAGGTGCCTCACTGATTAAGCATTG
GTAACTGTCAGACCAAGTTTACTCATATATACTTTAGATTGATTTAAAACTTCATTTTTAATTTAAAAGG
ATCTAGGTGAAGATCCTTTTTGATAATCTCATGACCAAAATCCCTTAACGTGAGTTTTCGTTCCACTGAG
CGTCAGACCCCGTAGAAAAGATCAAAGGATCTTCTTGAGATCCTTTTTTTCTGCGCGTAATCTGCTGCTT
GCAAACAAAAAAACCACCGCTACCAGCGGTGGTTTGTTTGCCGGATCAAGAGCTACCAACTCTTTTTCCG
AAGGTAACTGGCTTCAGCAGAGCGCAGATACCAAATACTGTTCTTCTAGTGTAGCCGTAGTTAGGCCACC
ACTTCAAGAACTCTGTAGCACCGCCTACATACCTCGCTCTGCTAATCCTGTTACCAGTGGCTGCTGCCAG
TGGCGATAAGTCGTGTCTTACCGGGTTGGACTCAAGACGATAGTTACCGGATAAGGCGCAGCGGTCGGGC
TGAACGGGGGGTTCGTGCACACAGCCCAGCTTGGAGCGAACGACCTACACCGAACTGAGATACCTACAGC
GTGAGCTATGAGAAAGCGCCACGCTTCCCGAAGGGAGAAAGGCGGACAGGTATCCGGTAAGCGGCAGGGT
CGGAACAGGAGAGCGCACGAGGGAGCTTCCAGGGGGAAACGCCTGGTATCTTTATAGTCCTGTCGGGTTT
CGCCACCTCTGACTTGAGCGTCGATTTTTGTGATGCTCGTCAGGGGGGCGGAGCCTATGGAAAAACGCCA
GCAACGCGGCCTTTTTACGGTTCCTGGCCTTTTGCTGGCCTTTTGCTCACATGTTCTTTCCTGCGTTATC
CCCTGATTCTGTGGATAACCGTATTACCGCCTTTGAGTGAGCTGATACCGCTCGCCGCAGCCGAACGACC
GAGCGCAGCGAGTCAGTGAGCGAGGAAGCGGAAGAGCGCCCAATACGCAAACCGCCTCTCCCCGCGCGTT
GGCCGATTCATTAATGCAGGTTAACCTGGCTTATCGAAATTAATACGACTCACTATAGGGAGACCGGCAG
ATCCGCGGCCGCATAGGCCACTAGTGGATCTGATATCATCGATGAATTCGAGCTCGTTTAAACTGGATGG
CGGCGTTAGTATCGAATCGACAGCAGTATAGCGACCAGCATTCACATACGATTGACGCATGATATTACTT
TCTGCGCACTTAACTTCGCATCTGGGCAGATGATGTCGAGGCGAAAAAAAATATAAATCACGCTAACATT
TGATTAAAATAGAACAACTACAATATAAAAAAACTATACAAATGACAAGTTCTTGAAAACAAGAATCTTT
TTATTGTCAGTACTTCACATCAAAACACCTTTGGTTGAGGGAACGTCATTGGTGCCATTGCTAGAAATAG
CTTCTCTTATGGCAACAGCCAAAGCCTTGAACGCACTCTCACTTCTGTGGTGATCGTTGAAACCTCTCAG
ACAATCAACATGCAAAGTAATTCTGGCCGCCTCCGCGAAACTTTCCAAAAAGTGTGGAATCATTTCAGTG
GATAAATCACCAATCATCTCTCTCTTCAATCCAAGGTCGATTACAGCAAATGGTCTACTAGATAAATCGA
CTACGGCACGTGATAGCGCCTCATCCAATGGTGCGAACCCAGTACCGAATCTTTTTACACCACGGACAGC
ACCCATTGCTTCTTTGAACGCTTGCCCTAATGCGATACCGCAATCTTCGGTAGTATGGTGATCGTCAATG
TGCAGGTCACCAATACATTCAACAATAAGAGACCAACCAGAGTGTTTTGCCAACGCATGGATCATATGAT
CCAAAAAGCCAACACCTGTGTGAATATCGATGACCTGTGACTGAGTAGCTTGGGAAGCTACATCGTCATC
CTTCTTTGCAGGAAGAATCGAATCTTTTATTTGAATATAACCACCATTCAGCGAAATAGCGATTTGAATT
TTAGTTTCATTAGTGATACGGGAGATAAACGCCTTGCGCTCCTGAACAGTTTGTTTTTGCTTTTTTTGGG
CTGGTTCTGCCATGGTTGTTTATGTTCGGATGTGATGTGAGAACTGTATCCTAGCAAGATTTTAAAAGGA
AGTATATGAAAGAAGAACCTCAGTGGCAAATCCTAACCTTTTATATTTCTCTACAGGGGCGCGGCGTGGG
GACAATTCAACGCGTCTGTGAGGGGAGCGTTTCCCTGCTCGCAGGTCTGCAGCGAGGAGCCGTAATTTTT
GCTTCGCGCCGTGCGGCCATCAAAATGTATGGATGCAAATGATTATACATGGGGATGTATGGGCTAAATG
TACGGGCGACAGTCACATCATGCCCCTGAGCTGCGCACGTCAAGACTGTCAAGGAGGGTATTCTGGGCCT
CCATGTCGCTGGCCGGGTGACCCGGCGGGGACGAGGCAAGCTAAACACTTCATTTTTTCAGCATAGTTAT
GTGATTCTTTATATTTATTTATTTTCTCTCTGTGTAGTGACAATTTTTTTTTTAATGTTTCATGTTAAAT
ATATTTATTTTAAGAAGCCGTCAGTTTCCTTTTGTTTCATTGAAATCAATAACTAAAATTAAAATTATAA
AAGGAATAACGTAAAAGAAAGTCTACTACCCAAGGAAAATCTACTTTATTTAGTGATTATATCCAACTAA
ATATCATTCAAATAACCTCACATATTTGTCTTCACCCTTAAGATTTGACGATTTACTAAGTTCACCTTCT
CAAAACCCGGATCTCAAAATGGCGTACGAAGCTTCAGCTGGCGGCC
